>Addgene plasmid #201765 | pABY-T2 | addgene full sequence | sequence record 403475 | Addgene NGS Result
GGACGAGGCAAGCTAAACAGATCTTTACTCGGTCAATCTTCTCCTCAGCTCCTCTTCTAATCTTGATGGG
TCGACCTGCAGCGTACGAAGCTTCAGCTGGCGGCCGCGTTCTATAGTGTCACCTAAATCGTATGTGTATG
ATACATAAGGTTATGTATTAATTGTAGCCGCGTTCTAACGACAATATGTCCATATGGTGCACTCTCAGTA
CAATCTGCTCTGATGCCGCATAGTTAAGCCAGCCCCGACACCCGCCAACACCCGCTGACGCGCCCTGACG
GGCTTGTCTGCTCCCGGCATCCGCTTACAGACAAGCTGTGACCGTCTCCGGGAGCTGCATGTGTCAGAGG
TTTTCACCGTCATCACCGAAACGCGCGAGACGAAAGGGCCTCGTGATACGCCTATTTTTATAGGTTAATG
TCATGATAATAATGGTTTCTTAGACGTCAGGTGGCACTTTTCGGGGAAATGTGCGCGGAACCCCTATTTG
TTTATTTTTCTAAATACATTCAAATATGTATCCGCTCATGAGACAATAACCCTGATAAATGCTTCAATAA
TATTGAAAAAGGAAGAGTATGAGTATTCAACATTTCCGTGTCGCCCTTATTCCCTTTTTTGCGGCATTTT
GCCTTCCTGTTTTTGCTCACCCAGAAACGCTGGTGAAAGTAAAAGATGCTGAAGATCAGTTGGGTGCACG
AGTGGGTTACATCGAACTGGATCTCAACAGCGGTAAGATCCTTGAGAGTTTTCGCCCCGAAGAACGTTTT
CCAATGATGAGCACTTTTAAAGTTCTGCTATGTGGCGCGGTATTATCCCGTATTGACGCCGGGCAAGAGC
AACTCGGTCGCCGCATACACTATTCTCAGAATGACTTGGTTGAGTACTCACCAGTCACAGAAAAGCATCT
TACGGATGGCATGACAGTAAGAGAATTATGCAGTGCTGCCATAACCATGAGTGATAACACTGCGGCCAAC
TTACTTCTGACAACGATCGGAGGACCGAAGGAGCTAACCGCTTTTTTGCACAACATGGGGGATCATGTAA
CTCGCCTTGATCGTTGGGAACCGGAGCTGAATGAAGCCATACCAAACGACGAGCGTGACACCACGATGCC
TGTAGCAATGGCAACAACGTTGCGCAAACTATTAACTGGCGAACTACTTACTCTAGCTTCCCGGCAACAA
TTAATAGACTGGATGGAGGCGGATAAAGTTGCAGGACCACTTCTGCGCTCGGCCCTTCCGGCTGGCTGGT
TTATTGCTGATAAATCTGGAGCCGGTGAGCGTGGGTCTCGCGGTATCATTGCAGCACTGGGGCCAGATGG
TAAGCCCTCCCGTATCGTAGTTATCTACACGACGGGGAGTCAGGCAACTATGGATGAACGAAATAGACAG
ATCGCTGAGATAGGTGCCTCACTGATTAAGCATTGGTAACTGTCAGACCAAGTTTACTCATATATACTTT
AGATTGATTTAAAACTTCATTTTTAATTTAAAAGGATCTAGGTGAAGATCCTTTTTGATAATCTCATGAC
CAAAATCCCTTAACGTGAGTTTTCGTTCCACTGAGCGTCAGACCCCGTAGAAAAGATCAAAGGATCTTCT
TGAGATCCTTTTTTTCTGCGCGTAATCTGCTGCTTGCAAACAAAAAAACCACCGCTACCAGCGGTGGTTT
GTTTGCCGGATCAAGAGCTACCAACTCTTTTTCCGAAGGTAACTGGCTTCAGCAGAGCGCAGATACCAAA
TACTGTTCTTCTAGTGTAGCCGTAGTTAGGCCACCACTTCAAGAACTCTGTAGCACCGCCTACATACCTC
GCTCTGCTAATCCTGTTACCAGTGGCTGCTGCCAGTGGCGATAAGTCGTGTCTTACCGGGTTGGACTCAA
GACGATAGTTACCGGATAAGGCGCAGCGGTCGGGCTGAACGGGGGGTTCGTGCACACAGCCCAGCTTGGA
GCGAACGACCTACACCGAACTGAGATACCTACAGCGTGAGCTATGAGAAAGCGCCACGCTTCCCGAAGGG
AGAAAGGCGGACAGGTATCCGGTAAGCGGCAGGGTCGGAACAGGAGAGCGCACGAGGGAGCTTCCAGGGG
GAAACGCCTGGTATCTTTATAGTCCTGTCGGGTTTCGCCACCTCTGACTTGAGCGTCGATTTTTGTGATG
CTCGTCAGGGGGGCGGAGCCTATGGAAAAACGCCAGCAACGCGGCCTTTTTACGGTTCCTGGCCTTTTGC
TGGCCTTTTGCTCACATGTTCTTTCCTGCGTTATCCCCTGATTCTGTGGATAACCGTATTACCGCCTTTG
AGTGAGCTGATACCGCTCGCCGCAGCCGAACGACCGAGCGCAGCGAGTCAGTGAGCGAGGAAGCGGAAGA
GCGCCCAATACGCAAACCGCCTCTCCCCGCGCGTTGGCCGATTCATTAATGCAGGTTAACCTGGCTTATC
GAAATTAATACGACTCACTATAGGGAGACCGGCAGATCCGCGGCCGCATAGGCCACTAGTGGATCTGATA
TCATCGATGAATTCGAGCTCGTTAAAGCCTTCGAGCGTCCCAAAACCTTCTCAAGCAAGGTTTTCAGTAT
AATGTTACATGCGTACACGCGTCTGTACAGAAAAAAAAGAAAAATTTGAAATATAAATAACGTTCTTAAT
ACTAACATAACTATAAAAAAATAAATAGGGACCTAGACTTCAGGTTGTCTAACTCCTTCCTTTTCGGTTA
GAGCGGATGTGGGGGGAGGGCGTGAATGTAAGCGTGACATAACTAATTACATGACTCGAGATTATTCCTT
TGCCCTCGGACGAGTGCTGGGGCGTCGGTTTCCACTATCGGCGAGTACTTCTACACAGCCATCGGTCCAG
ACGGCCGCGCTTCTGCGGGCGATTTGTGTACGCCCGACAGTCCCGGCTCCGGATCGGACGATTGCGTCGC
ATCGACCCTGCGCCCAAGCTGCATCATCGAAATTGCCGTCAACCAAGCTCTGATAGAGTTGGTCAAGACC
AATGCGGAGCATATACGCCCGGAGCCGCGGCGATCCTGCAAGCTCCGGATGCCTCCGCTCGAAGTAGCGC
GTCTGCTGCTCCATACAAGCCAACCACGGCCTCCAGAAGAAGATGTTGGCGACCTCGTATTGGGAATCCC
CGAACATCGCCTCGCTCCAGTCAATGACCGCTGTTATGCGGCCATTGTCCGTCAGGACATTGTTGGAGCC
GAAATCCGCGTGCACGAGGTGCCGGACTTCGGGGCAGTCCTCGGCCCAAAGCATCAGCTCATCGAGAGCC
TGCGCGACGGACGCACTGACGGTGTCGTCCATCACAGTTTGCCAGTGATACACATGGGGATCAGCAATCG
CGCATATGAAATCACGCCATGTAGTGTATTGACCGATTCCTTGCGGTCCGAATGGGCCGAACCCGCTCGT
CTGGCTAAGATCGGCCGCAGCGATCGCATCCATGGCCTCCGCGACCGGCTGCAGAACAGCGGGCAGTTCG
GTTTCAGGCAGGTCTTGCAACGTGACACCCTGTGCACGGCGGGAGATGCAATAGGTCAGGCTCTCGCTGA
ATTCCCCAATGTCAAGCACTTCCGGAATCGGGAGCGCGGCCGATGCAAAGTGCCGATAAACATAACGATC
TTTGTAGAAACCATCGGCGCAGCTATTTACCCGCAGGACATATCCACGCCCTCCTACATCGAAGCTGAAA
GCACGAGATTCTTCGCCCTCCGAGAGCTGCATCAGGTCGGAGACGCTGTCGAACTTTTCGATCAGAAACT
TCTCGACAGACGTCGCGGTGAGTTCAGGCTTTTTACCCATGGTTGTTTATGTTCGGATGTGATGTGAGAA
CTGTATCCTAGCAAGATTTTAAAAGGAAGTATATGAAAGAAGAACCTCAGTGGCAAATCCTAACCTTTTA
TATTTCTCTACAGGGGCGCGGCGTGGGGACAATTCAACGCGTCTGTGAGGGGAGCGTTTCCCTGCTCGCA
GGTCCGCAGCGAGGAGCCGTAATTTTTGCTTCGCGCCGTGCGGCCATCAAAATGTATGGATGCAAATGAT
TATACATGGGGATGTATGGGCTAAATGTACGGGCGACAGTCACATCATGCCCCTGAGCTGCGCACGTCAA
GACTGTCAAGGAGGGTATTCTGGGCCTCCATGTCGCTGGCCGGGTGACCCGGCGG
Features (pLannotate 1.2.2; 10 found; start..end, strand, type, name):
    110..128     -  promoter       SP6 promoter: promoter for bacteriophage SP6 RNA polymerase
    191..242     -  misc_feature   bom (fragment): basis of mobility region from pBR322
    344..379     -  CDS            rop (fragment): Rop protein, which maintains plasmids at low copy number; rop
    474..578     +  promoter       AmpR promoter: bla
    579..1439    +  CDS            AmpR: β-lactamase; bla; confers resistance to ampicillin, carbenicillin, and related antibiotics
   1610..2198    +  rep_origin     ori: high-copy-number ColE1/pMB1/pBR322/pUC origin of replication
   2381..2434    +  CDS            lacI (fragment): lac repressor; lacI; The lac repressor binds to the lac operator to inhibit transcription in E. coli. This inhibition can be relieved by adding lactose or isopropyl-β-D-thiogalactopyranoside (IPTG).
   2456..2474    +  promoter       T7 promoter: promoter for bacteriophage T7 RNA polymerase
   2549..2738    -  terminator     CYC1 terminator: S. cerevisiae CYC1; transcription terminator for CYC1
   2790..4164    -  gene           hphMX6 (fragment): yeast selectable marker conferring hygromycin resistance
