[The description below was written by a language model from this plasmid's Addgene catalogue record and pLannotate feature annotations shown in this document.]
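Description:
pABY-T2 is a yeast PCR-template (tagging) plasmid built on the pFA6a backbone, designed for C-terminal tagging of a protein of interest with the ALFA tag at its chromosomal locus. It is about 4.2 kb in total and is propagated in E. coli as a high-copy plasmid through a ColE1/pUC-type origin, with ampicillin selection provided by the β-lactamase gene and its promoter. No yeast replication origin or centromere is annotated, which fits a plasmid meant to supply a cassette for amplification and genomic integration rather than to be maintained episomally. The short bom, rop and lacI fragments in the feature table appear to be backbone remnants with no functional role, and SP6 and T7 promoters flank the cassette region, with SP6 listed as a sequencing primer site.

The payload is a 39 bp synthetic ALFA tag, a short epitope recognised by a dedicated nanobody, cloned between SalI and BglII sites that were both retained. The automated annotation does not call the tag itself, probably because of its small size. It does identify a CYC1 transcription terminator and an hphMX6 cassette conferring hygromycin resistance in yeast. The order of the tag relative to these two elements cannot be confirmed from the table, nor can the terminator's role. In use, the S2/S3 primer pair, carrying homology arms to the 3′ end of the target gene, amplifies the tag-plus-marker module, which integrates by homologous recombination to fuse ALFA in frame to the endogenous protein. Transformants are selected on hygromycin. The plasmid belongs to an ALFA nanobody-based toolkit for imaging and biochemistry in yeast.
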