Addgene plasmid #201765: pABY-T2
Purpose: For C-terminal tagging of a protein-of-interest with the ALFA tag using S2/S3 primers in yeast
Depositing lab: Saravanan Palani. Depositing organization: Indian Institute of Science, Bangalore. Publication: ALIBY: ALFA Nanobody-Based Toolkit for Imaging and Biochemistry in Yeast. Akhuli D, Dhar A, Viji AS, Bhojappa B, Palani S. mSphere. 2022 Oct 26;7(5):e0033322. doi: 10.1128/msphere.00333-22. Epub 2022 Oct 3. PubMed 36190134.
Backbone
  Vector backbone: pFA6a
  Backbone size w/o insert (bp): 4146
  Total vector size (bp): 4185
  Vector type: Yeast Expression
  Selectable markers: Hygromycin
Growth in bacteria
  Bacterial resistance: Ampicillin, 100 μg/mL
  Growth temperature: 37°C
  Growth strain: DH5alpha
  Copy number: High Copy
Gene/Insert
  Gene/Insert name: ALFA tag
  Species: Synthetic
  Insert size (bp): 39
  Cloning method: Restriction Enzyme; 5′ cloning site SalI (not destroyed); 3′ cloning site BglII (not destroyed)
  Sequencing primers: 5′ SP6
Terms and licenses: Academic/Nonprofit Terms; Industry Terms: Not Available to Industry
How to cite: pABY-T2 was a gift from Saravanan Palani (Addgene plasmid # 201765 ; http://n2t.net/addgene:201765 ; RRID:Addgene_201765)
